>Addgene plasmid #136217 | pCDNA4.TO-ORF57-2xCSTREP | addgene full sequence | sequence record 267603 | Addgene NGS Result
GACGGATCGGGAGATCTCCCGATCCCCTATGGTGCACTCTCAGTACAATCTGCTCTGATGCCGCATAGTT
AAGCCAGTATCTGCTCCCTGCTTGTGTGTTGGAGGTCGCTGAGTAGTGCGCGAGCAAAATTTAAGCTACA
ACAAGGCAAGGCTTGACCGACAATTGCATGAAGAATCTGCTTAGGGTTAGGCGTTTTGCGCTGCTTCGCG
ATGTACGGGCCAGATATACGCGTTGACATTGATTATTGACTAGTTATTAATAGTAATCAATTACGGGGTC
ATTAGTTCATAGCCCATATATGGAGTTCCGCGTTACATAACTTACGGTAAATGGCCCGCCTGGCTGACCG
CCCAACGACCCCCGCCCATTGACGTCAATAATGACGTATGTTCCCATAGTAACGCCAATAGGGACTTTCC
ATTGACGTCAATGGGTGGAGTATTTACGGTAAACTGCCCACTTGGCAGTACATCAAGTGTATCATATGCC
AAGTACGCCCCCTATTGACGTCAATGACGGTAAATGGCCCGCCTGGCATTATGCCCAGTACATGACCTTA
TGGGACTTTCCTACTTGGCAGTACATCTACGTATTAGTCATCGCTATTACCATGGTGATGCGGTTTTGGC
AGTACATCAATGGGCGTGGATAGCGGTTTGACTCACGGGGATTTCCAAGTCTCCACCCCATTGACGTCAA
TGGGAGTTTGTTTTGGCACCAAAATCAACGGGACTTTCCAAAATGTCGTAACAACTCCGCCCCATTGACG
CAAATGGGCGGTAGGCGTGTACGGTGGGAGGTCTATATAAGCAGAGCTCTCCCTATCAGTGATAGAGATC
TCCCTATCAGTGATAGAGATCGTCGACGAGCTCGTTTAGTGAACCGTCAGATCGCCTGGAGACGCCATCC
ACGCTGTTTTGACCTCCATAGAAGACACCGGGACCGATCCAGCCTCCGGACTCTAGCGTTTAAACTTAAG
CTTGGTACCGAGCTCGGATCATGGTACAAGCAATGATAGACATGGACATTATGAAGGGCATCCTAGAGGA
CTCTGTGTCCTCCTCTGAGTTTGACGAATCGAGGGACGACGAGACGGACGCACCGACACTGGAAGACGAG
CAATTGTCCGAACCCGCCGAGCCTCCGGCAGACGAGCGCATCCGTGGTACCCAGTCGGCCCAGGGAATCC
CACCCCCCCTGGGCCGCATCCCAAAAAAATCTCAAGGTCGTTCTCAACTGCGCAGTGAGATCCAGTTTTG
CTCCCCACTGTCTCGACCCAGGTCCCCCTCACCAGTAAACAGGTACGGTAAAAAAATCAAGTTTGGAACC
GCCGGTCAAAACACACGTCCTCCCCCTGAAAAGCGTCCTCGGCGCAGACCACGCGACCGCCTACAATACG
GCAGAACAACACGGGGCGGACAGTGTCGCGCTGCACCGAAGCGAGCGACCCGCCGTCCGCAGGTCAATTG
CCAGCGGCAGGATGACGACGTCAGACAGGGTGTGTCTGACGCCGTAAAGAAACTCAGACTCCCTGCGAGC
ATGATAATTGACGGTGAGAGCCCCCGCTTCGACGACTCGATCATCCCCCGCCACCATGGCGCATGTTTCA
ATGTCTTCATTCCCGCCCCACCATCCCACGTCCCGGAGGTGTTTACGGACAGGGATATCACCGCTCTCAT
AAGAGCAGGGGGCAAAGACGACGAACTCATAAACAAAAAAATCAGCGCAAAAAAGATTGACCACCTCCAC
AGACAGATGCTGTCTTTTGTGACCAGCCGCCACAATCAAGCGTACTGGGTGAGTTGCCGTCGAGAAACCG
CAGCCGCCGGAGGCCTGCAAACGCTTGGGGCTTTCGTGGAGGAACAAATGACGTGGGCCCAGACGGTTGT
GCGCCACGGGGGGTGGTTTGATGAGAAGGACATAGATATAATTTTGGACACCGCAATATTTGTCTGCAAT
GCGTTTGTTACCAGATTTAGATTACTTCATCTTTCCTGCGTTTTTGACAAGCAGAGCGAGCTAGCACTGA
TCAAACAGGTGGCATATTTGGTAGCGATGGGAAACCGCTTAGTAGAGGCATGTAACCTTCTTGGCGAGGT
CAAGCTTAACTTCAGGGGAGGGCTGCTCTTGGCCTTTGTCCTAACTATCCCAGGCATGCAGAGTCGCAGA
AGTATTTCTGCGCGCGGACAGGAGCTGTTTAGAACACTTCTGGAATACTACAGGCCAGGGGATGTGATGG
GGCTACTAAACGTGATAGTAATGGAACATCACAGCTTGTGCAGAAACAGTGAATGTGCAGCGGCAACCCG
GGCCGCAATGGGGTCGGCCAAATTTAACAAGGGTTTATTCTTTTATCCACTTTCTGGGCCGCTCGAGGGA
GGCGGTGGATGGAGCCACCCCCAGTTCGAGAAGGGCGGCGGCAGCGGCGGCGGCAGCGGCGGCGGCAGCT
GGAGCCACCCCCAGTTCGAGAAGGGGCCCGTTTAAACCCGCTGATCAGCCTCGACTGTGCCTTCTAGTTG
CCAGCCATCTGTTGTTTGCCCCTCCCCCGTGCCTTCCTTGACCCTGGAAGGTGCCACTCCCACTGTCCTT
TCCTAATAAAATGAGGAAATTGCATCGCATTGTCTGAGTAGGTGTCATTCTATTCTGGGGGGTGGGGTGG
GGCAGGACAGCAAGGGGGAGGATTGGGAAGACAATAGCAGGCATGCTGGGGATGCGGTGGGCTCTATGGC
TTCTGAGGCGGAAAGAACCAGCTGGGGCTCTAGGGGGTATCCCC
[124 nt withheld, positions 2775-2898]
C
[91 nt withheld, positions 2900-2990]
A
[49 nt withheld, positions 2992-3040]
CCTTTGACGTTGGAGTCCACGTTCTTT
[37 nt withheld, positions 3068-3104]
ACCCTATCTCGGTCTATTCTTTTGATTTATAAGGGATTTTGCCGATTTCGGCCTATTGGTTAAAAAATGA
GCTGATTTAACAAAAATTTAACGCGAATTAATTCTGTGGAATGTGTGTCAGTTAGGGTGTGGAAAGTCCC
CAGGCTCCCCAGCAGGCAGAAGTATGCAAAGCATGCATCTCAATTAGTCAGCAACCAGGTGTGGAAAGTC
CCCAGGCTCCCCAGCAGGCAGAAGTATGCAAAGCATGCATCTCAATTAGTCAGCAACCATAGTCCCGCCC
CTAACTCCGCCCATCCCGCCCCTAACTCCGCCCAGTTCCGCCCATTCTCCGCCCCATGGCTGACTAATTT
TTTTTATTTATGCAGAGGCCGAGGCCGCCTCTGCCTCTGAGCTATTCCAGAAGTAGTGAGGAGGCTTTTT
TGGAGGCCTAGGCTTTTGCAAAAAGCTCCCGGGAGCTTGTATATCCATTTTCGGATCTGATCAGCACGTG
TTGACAATTAATCATCGGCATAGTATATCGGCATAGTATAATACGACAAGGTGAGGAACTAAACCATGGC
CAAGTTGACCAGTGCCGTTCCGGTGCTCACCGCGCGCGACGTCGCCGGAGCGGTCGAGTTCTGGACCGAC
CGGCTCGGGTTCTCCCGGGACTTCGTGGAGGACGACTTCGCCGGTGTGGTCCGGGACGACGTGACCCTGT
TCATCAGCGCGGTCCAGGACCAGGTGGTGCCGGACAACACCCTGGCCTGGGTGTGGGTGCGCGGCCTGGA
CGAGCTGTACGCCGAGTGGTCGGAGGTCGTGTCCACGAACTTCCGGGACGCCTCCGGGCCGGCCATGACC
GAGATCGGCGAGCAGCCGTGGGGGCGGGAGTTCGCCCTGCGCGACCCGGCCGGCAACTGCGTGCACTTCG
TGGCCGAGGAGCAGGACTGACACGTGCTACGAGATTTCGATTCCACCGCCGCCTTCTATGAAAGGTTGGG
CTTCGGAATCGTTTTCCGGGACGCCGGCTGGATGATCCTCCAGCGCGGGGATCTCATGCTGGAGTTCTTC
GCCCACCCCAACTTGTTTATTGCAGCTTATAATGGTTACAAATAAAGCAATAGCATCACAAATTTCACAA
ATAAAGCATTTTTTTCACTGCATTCTAGTTGTGGTTTGTCCAAACTCATCAATGTATCTTATCATGTCTG
TATACCGTCGACCTCTAGCTAGAGCTTGGCGTAATCATGGTCATAGCTGTTTCCTGTGTGAAATTGTTAT
CCGCTCACAATTCCACACAACATACGAGCCGGAAGCATAAAGTGTAAAGCCTGGGGTGCCTAATGAGTGA
GCTAACTCACATTAATTGCGTTGCGCTCACTGCCCGCTTTCCAGTCGGGAAACCTGTCGTGCCAGCTGCA
TTAATGAATCGGCCAACGCGCGGGGAGAGGCGGTTTGCGTATTGGGCGCTCTTCCGCTTCCTCGCTCACT
GACTCGCTGCGCTCGGTCGTTCGGCTGCGGCGAGCGGTATCAGCTCACTCAAAGGCGGTAATACGGTTAT
CCACAGAATCAGGGGATAACGCAGGAAAGAACATGTGAGCAAAAGGCCAGCAAAAGGCCAGGAACCGTAA
AAAGGCCGCGTTGCTGGCGTTTTTCCATAGGCTCCGCCCCCCTGACGAGCATCACAAAAATCGACGCTCA
AGTCAGAGGTGGCGAAACCCGACAGGACTATAAAGATACCAGGCGTTTCCCCCTGGAAGCTCCCTCGTGC
GCTCTCCTGTTCCGACCCTGCCGCTTACCGGATACCTGTCCGCCTTTCTCCCTTCGGGAAGCGTGGCGCT
TTCTCATAGCTCACGCTGTAGGTATCTCAGTTCGGTGTAGGTCGTTCGCTCCAAGCTGGGCTGTGTGCAC
GAACCCCCCGTTCAGCCCGACCGCTGCGCCTTATCCGGTAACTATCGTCTTGAGTCCAACCCGGTAAGAC
ACGACTTATCGCCACTGGCAGCAGCCACTGGTAACAGGATTAGCAGAGCGAGGTATGTAGGCGGTGCTAC
AGAGTTCTTGAAGTGGTGGCCTAACTACGGCTACACTAGAAGAACAGTATTTGGTATCTGCGCTCTGCTG
AAGCCAGTTACCTTCGGAAAAAGAGTTGGTAGCTCTTGATCCGGCAAACAAACCACCGCTGGTAGCGGTG
GTTTTTTTGTTTGCAAGCAGCAGATTACGCGCAGAAAAAAAGGATCTCAAGAAGATCCTTTGATCTTTTC
TACGGGGTCTGACGCTCAGTGGAACGAAAACTCACGTTAAGGGATTTTGGTCATGAGATTATCAAAAAGG
ATCTTCACCTAGATCCTTTTAAATTAAAAATGAAGTTTTAAATCAATCTAAAGTATATATGAGTAAACTT
GGTCTGACAGTTACCAATGCTTAATCAGTGAGGCACCTATCTCAGCGATCTGTCTATTTCGTTCATCCAT
AGTTGCCTGACTCCCCGTCGTGTAGATAACTACGATACGGGAGGGCTTACCATCTGGCCCCAGTGCTGCA
ATGATACCGCGAGACCCACGCTCACCGGCTCCAGATTTATCAGCAATAAACCAGCCAGCCGGAAGGGCCG
AGCGCAGAAGTGGTCCTGCAACTTTATCCGCCTCCATCCAGTCTATTAATTGTTGCCGGGAAGCTAGAGT
AAGTAGTTCGCCAGTTAATAGTTTGCGCAACGTTGTTGCCATTGCTACAGGCATCGTGGTGTCACGCTCG
TCGTTTGGTATGGCTTCATTCAGCTCCGGTTCCCAACGATCAAGGCGAGTTACATGATCCCCCATGTTGT
GCAAAAAAGCGGTTAGCTCCTTCGGTCCTCCGATCGTTGTCAGAAGTAAGTTGGCCGCAGTGTTATCACT
CATGGTTATGGCAGCACTGCATAATTCTCTTACTGTCATGCCATCCGTAAGATGCTTTTCTGTGACTGGT
GAGTACTCAACCAAGTCATTCTGAGAATAGTGTATGCGGCGACCGAGTTGCTCTTGCCCGGCGTCAATAC
GGGATAATACCGCGCCACATAGCAGAACTTTAAAAGTGCTCATCATTGGAAAACGTTCTTCGGGGCGAAA
ACTCTCAAGGATCTTACCGCTGTTGAGATCCAGTTCGATGTAACCCACTCGTGCACCCAACTGATCTTCA
GCATCTTTTACTTTCACCAGCGTTTCTGGGTGAGCAAAAACAGGAAGGCAAAATGCCGCAAAAAAGGGAA
TAAGGGCGACACGGAAATGTTGAATACTCATACTCTTCCTTTTTCAATATTATTGAAGCATTTATCAGGG
TTATTGTCTCATGAGCGGATACATATTTGAATGTATTTAGAAAAATAAACAAATAGGGGTTCCGCGCACA
TTTCCCCGAAAAGTGCCACCTGACGTC
Features (pLannotate 1.2.2; 22 found; start..end, strand, type, name):
     28..80      -  misc_feature   bom (fragment): basis of mobility region from pBR322
    235..614     +  enhancer       CMV enhancer: human cytomegalovirus immediate early enhancer
    615..818     +  promoter       CMV promoter: human cytomegalovirus (CMV) immediate early promoter
    820..839     +  promoter       PLtetO-1 promoter (fragment): modified phage lambda PL promoter with tet operator sites (Lutz and Bujard, 1997)
    841..860     +  promoter       PLtetO-1 promoter (fragment): modified phage lambda PL promoter with tet operator sites (Lutz and Bujard, 1997)
    868..901     +  promoter       TRE3GV promoter (fragment): 3rd-generation Tet-responsive promoter that can be activated by binding of Tet-On® 3G, optimized for retroviral and lentiviral vectors
   1001..2365    +  CDS            ICP27_HHV8P: Experimental evidence at protein level: Swiss-Prot protein existence level 1. Early protein that promotes the accumulation and nuclear export of viral intronless RNA transcripts by interacting with mRNAs and cellular export proteins. Probably acts as a viral splicing factor that regulates viral RNA splicing. Functions as a multifunctional regulator of the expression of viral lytic genes. From Human herpesvirus 8 type P (isolate GK18) (HHV-8) (Kaposi's sarcoma-associated herpesvirus).
   2505..2729    +  polyA_signal   bGH poly(A) signal: bovine growth hormone polyadenylation signal
   2733..2754    +  promoter       SV40 promoter (fragment): SV40 enhancer and early promoter
   2775..3203    +  rep_origin     f1 ori (sequence partly withheld): f1 bacteriophage origin of replication; arrow indicates direction of (+) strand synthesis
   3217..3546    +  promoter       SV40 promoter: SV40 enhancer and early promoter
   3594..3641    +  promoter       EM7 promoter: synthetic bacterial promoter&nbsp
   3660..4034    +  CDS            BleoR: antibiotic-binding protein; Sh ble from Streptoalloteichus hindustanus; confers resistance to bleomycin, phleomycin, and Zeocin™
   4044..4169    +  CDS            ble (fragment): BLE_KLEPN - Experimental evidence at protein level: Swiss-Prot protein existence level 1. Binding protein with a strong affinity to the bleomycin family of antibiotics. Binds to CL990; an antimitotic-antibiotic compound. From Klebsiella pneumoniae.
   4164..4285    +  polyA_signal   SV40 poly(A) signal: SV40 polyadenylation signal
   4358..4374    -  protein_bind   lac operator: The lac repressor binds to the lac operator to inhibit transcription in E. coli. This inhibition can be relieved by adding lactose or isopropyl-β-D-thiogalactopyranoside (IPTG). lac repressor encoded by lacI
   4382..4412    -  promoter       lac promoter: promoter for the E. coli lac operon
   4427..4448    -  protein_bind   CAP binding site: CAP binding activates transcription in the presence of cAMP. E. coli catabolite activator protein
   4461..4553    -  CDS            lacI (fragment): lac repressor; lacI; The lac repressor binds to the lac operator to inhibit transcription in E. coli. This inhibition can be relieved by adding lactose or isopropyl-β-D-thiogalactopyranoside (IPTG).
   4736..5324    -  rep_origin     ori: high-copy-number ColE1/pMB1/pBR322/pUC origin of replication
   5495..6355    -  CDS            AmpR: β-lactamase; bla; confers resistance to ampicillin, carbenicillin, and related antibiotics
   6356..6460    -  promoter       AmpR promoter: bla
