[The description below was written by a language model from this plasmid's Addgene catalogue record and pLannotate feature annotations shown in this document.]
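Description:
pCDNA4.TO-ORF57-2xCSTREP is a mammalian expression plasmid of about 6.5 kb, built on the Invitrogen pCDNA4.TO backbone, that expresses ORF57 of Kaposi's sarcoma-associated herpesvirus (KSHV) with a C-terminal Strep tag. It is maintained in E. coli at high copy through a ColE1/pUC-type origin with ampicillin selection from the β-lactamase gene, and it also carries an f1 phage origin. For selection in mammalian cells, a Sh ble (BleoR) gene conferring Zeocin resistance sits behind tandem SV40 early and bacterial EM7 promoters and is followed by an SV40 polyadenylation signal, so the same marker can function in both hosts.

The ORF57 coding sequence is driven by the human CMV immediate-early enhancer and promoter and terminated by the bovine growth hormone poly(A) signal. Immediately downstream of the CMV promoter, the annotation picks up two short tet operator-containing fragments, consistent with the "TO" design of this backbone. In cells expressing the Tet repressor, transcription is held off until tetracycline or doxycycline is added, whereas in cells lacking the repressor the promoter is constitutive. The insert matches the KSHV ICP27 homologue, an early lytic protein that promotes accumulation and nuclear export of intronless viral transcripts and regulates viral RNA splicing and lytic gene expression. It was derived from cDNA of reactivated TREx BCBL-1-RTA cells. The Strep tag itself is not called in the feature table, but the plasmid name suggests a tandem (2x) tag, which would presumably lie in the unannotated stretch between the ORF and the poly(A) signal. The associated study mapped herpesvirus-host protein complexes, so the construct suits Strep affinity purification of ORF57 and its interacting partners.
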