Addgene plasmid #136217: pCDNA4.TO-ORF57-2xCSTREP
Purpose: Expresses C-terminally strep tagged Kaposi's Sarcoma Associated Herpesvirus (KSHV) ORF57
Depositing lab: Britt Glaunsinger. Depositing organization: University of California, Berkeley. Publication: Global mapping of herpesvirus-host protein complexes reveals a transcription strategy for late genes. Davis ZH, Verschueren E, Jang GM, Kleffman K, Johnson JR, Park J, Von Dollen J, Maher MC, Johnson T, Newton W, Jager S, Shales M, Horner J, Hernandez RD, Krogan NJ, Glaunsinger BA. Mol Cell. 2015 Jan 22;57(2):349-60. doi: 10.1016/j.molcel.2014.11.026. Epub 2014 Dec 24. PubMed 25544563.
Backbone
  Vector backbone: pCDNA4.TO
  Backbone manufacturer: Invitrogen
  Vector type: Mammalian Expression
  Selectable markers: Zeocin
Growth in bacteria
  Bacterial resistance: Ampicillin, 100 μg/mL
  Growth temperature: 37°C
  Growth strain: DH5alpha
  Copy number: High Copy
Gene/Insert
  Gene/Insert name: ORF57
  Species: Kaposi's sarcoma-associated herpesvirus (KSHV)
  Promoter: CMV
  Cloning method: Restriction Enzyme; 5′ cloning site Unknown (unknown if destroyed)
  Sequencing primers: 5′ CGCAAATGGGCGGTAGGCGTG; 3′ TAGAAGGCACAGTCGAGGCT
Resource information
  A portion of this plasmid was derived from a plasmid made by: cDNA of reactivated TREx BCBL-1-RTA cells
Terms and licenses: Academic/Nonprofit Terms; Industry Terms: Not Available to Industry
How to cite: pCDNA4.TO-ORF57-2xCSTREP was a gift from Britt Glaunsinger (Addgene plasmid # 136217 ; http://n2t.net/addgene:136217 ; RRID:Addgene_136217)
